>Addgene plasmid #63053 | Or85e-Gal4 | addgene partial sequence | sequence record 108890 | pCasper-F 5'-gggttttattaacttacat-3'
CGCCGGGGATCAGATCCGCGGCCGCATGACCAGCCCCTCTTTCCTTGCGCAAATTGCCAGCTTGCAAATG
GCTATAATGGATTTCAGTTTGCACTTGTTCCAGCTCACCCACAACTTTGCAGCACACGTTGCGTATACGG
AACATAATTGATTAAATTCCTTCGAAGACTGGCTGCTGCAACTGGGCTATCTCTCGCAGTTGAGGGCTGG
TCAAAGTTCTTGCACCCGATGAAATTGAGGAGGTGAATTTGAAGGTGGTGGAGCCGACCTGCCAATTCAT
CGCTTTTCATTACTCAATTGAAAAACTATCACATTTCTTTATGGAGAAATTCCCCTTTAAGGGTATTGTT
AGCGTTTGTTGGTTTCATTAAGACATTAAATATCATTCAAAGCTTTAAAAAGAGTTAAAGCAAGTCAGAA
ATATACAATCTTTCTAAAATGTGTGGCAAAAATTGATGAAAACGGGATTTTAACGGATTAAAAAGCATTT
CTTTAGAAGTACATTAAAAAATTACACAAAGATAAAGTAATTTACTGATCCAATTAAATTAATTCCCGGT
TGTGGTGCGCCTTATTTATAAACTTGTTGCTTATCAAGATATTACGTCATTAGTTGAGATCGAAGTGGTT
TCTTCAGACATTTCTCTCGCTCGCACATATGTACAAAACTTACATTGGCCACCCGAGATTCAAACCTTCG
ATAGCTCAGTTGGTAGAGCGGTGGACTGTAGTTGGAAAACAAGCAATAGAAATCCATAGGTCGCTGGTTC
AAATCCGGCTCGAAGGATTTTTTGTTATTTTTAATTTTTTT
