>Addgene plasmid #63053 | Or85e-Gal4 | addgene partial sequence | sequence record 108896 | GAL4Nterm-R 5'-tcagatgtgccctagtcagc-3'
AGTAGCGACACTCCCAGTTGTTCTTCAGACACTTGGCGCACTTCGGTTTTTCTTTGGAGCACTTGAGCTT
TTTAAGTCGGCAAATATCGCATGCTTGTTCGATAGAAGACAGAAGCTTGATATCGCCTCCCAGACCGGCA
ACGAAAATCACGTTCTTGTTGGTCAAAGTAAACGACATGGTGACTTCTTTTTTGCTTTAGCAGGCTCTTT
CGATCCCCGGGAATTGGTCGACTCTAGCGGTACCGTACCCTAGAGGATCGCTCGAGGTTTAAACAGATCT
GCATGCTCTAGAGGATCCAGATCCACTAGTGGCCTATGCGGCCGCCGACTGGATTTCGGCTGCCTAATCG
AGCTGCTTATGGACTCCTACGGTCTTTTGGGGCTCCTATTTAAGGGACCATGATTTTATGCATTAATGAG
TTTTTAAAAGTTTTCCCCCGCCGAGTAGGGAAAGGTGTCTGACTGGGCGTGGCTTATAATTAACTGACTA
AATGCCTAATTGCTTCTGAAAGGCAAGGTTGGCGAATATTTCGAAATATATAGCTCAATTTAATCACGAA
GTGGCATTATAAATTATAATTTATAATGAGTTCAAGGATATACCAGAAATTGATGTTTTATCTGTGTCTG
TTTATGCAAATAAACAATCAGGGGAATTAACATACAAACAATATATATTTTGAAACGTGTTATGTTTGCT
CTAGCACACAAACAAATTAAGAATTGTTCTTTGCAGAAATGAAGTTTATACTCATAACTATTTAGAAACA
TTAGTACTAACATTCATCTTTTAAAAAATCCCGCGCAATGTGCGTCATTTCACTCATTTTCCTAATAGAT
GACATGCTGGATTATCCATTTAATACAAATACTAACCCCTTTTGTACATTGTTTCTACC
