[The description below was written by a language model from this plasmid's Addgene catalogue record.]
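Description:
Or85e-Gal4 is a Drosophila driver construct built in the pCasperAUG-Gal4-X backbone, an insect expression vector of about 12 kb. It is propagated in E. coli under ampicillin selection; the copy number is listed as unknown, and no feature table is provided, so the bacterial origin and any fly transformation marker or transposon ends are not documented. The pCasper name suggests a P-element germline transformation vector, but this is an inference from the name, not something the catalogue fields confirm.

The insert is roughly 7.5 kb of Drosophila melanogaster genomic sequence from the promoter region of the odorant receptor gene Or85e. It was cloned by restriction digestion into a NotI site that is preserved on both sides, placing it immediately 5' of the Gal4 coding sequence carried on the backbone. Because the same enzyme flanks both ends, insert orientation is not fixed by the cloning strategy itself. The backbone's coding unit is a fusion of the first 18 amino acids of Drosophila ADH to yeast Gal4 residues 1-881. The "AUG" in the backbone name likely reflects that the ADH leader supplies the translation start, so the cloned regulatory DNA need only provide transcriptional control.

The stated purpose is to express Gal4 in the pattern of Or85e. In the binary Gal4/UAS system, flies carrying this driver can be crossed to any UAS-linked reporter or effector line to label or manipulate the cells in which the Or85e regulatory sequences are active. The associated publication concerns the genetic and functional subdivision of the fly antennal lobe, consistent with use in mapping the projections of receptor-defined olfactory neuron populations.
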