Addgene plasmid #63053: Or85e-Gal4
Purpose: To express Gal4 in the pattern of the Drosophila melanogaster odorant receptor Or85e, using the promoter sequences of the gene cloned 5' of Gal4
Depositing lab: Leslie Vosshall. Depositing organization: Rockefeller University. Publication: Genetic and functional subdivision of the Drosophila antennal lobe. Fishilevich E, Vosshall LB. Curr Biol. 2005 Sep 6;15(17):1548-53. 10.1016/j.cub.2005.07.066 PubMed 16139209.
Backbone
  Vector backbone: pCasperAUG-Gal4-X
  Backbone manufacturer: Leslie Vosshall Lab
  Backbone size w/o insert (bp): 12000
  Vector type: Insect Expression
Growth in bacteria
  Bacterial resistance: Ampicillin, 100 μg/mL
  Growth temperature: 37°C
  Growth strain: DH5alpha
  Copy number: Unknown
Gene/Insert
  Gene/Insert name: Drosophila melanogaster Or85e promoter
  Species: D. melanogaster (fly)
  Insert size (bp): 7500
  Tag / fusion protein: Drosophila ADH (aa's 1-18) fused to Yeast Gal4 (aa's 1-881) (C terminal on backbone)
  Cloning method: Restriction Enzyme; 5′ cloning site NotI (not destroyed); 3′ cloning site NotI (not destroyed)
  Sequencing primers: 5′ pCasper-F 5'-gggttttattaacttacat-3'; 3′ GAL4Nterm-R 5'-tcagatgtgccctagtcagc-3'
Terms and licenses: Academic/Nonprofit Terms; Industry Terms: Not Available to Industry
How to cite: Or85e-Gal4 was a gift from Leslie Vosshall (Addgene plasmid # 63053 ; http://n2t.net/addgene:63053 ; RRID:Addgene_63053)
